Addgene plasmid #139912: pBEL1808
Purpose: Expression plasmid for LetB mutant V247N
Depositing lab: Gira Bhabha & Damian Ekiert. Depositing organization: NYU Grossman School of Medicine. Publication: LetB Structure Reveals a Tunnel for Lipid Transport across the Bacterial Envelope. Isom GL, Coudray N, MacRae MR, McManus CT, Ekiert DC, Bhabha G. Cell. 2020 Apr 30;181(3):653-664.e19. doi: 10.1016/j.cell.2020.03.030. PubMed 32359438.
Backbone
  Vector backbone: pET21a
  Vector type: Bacterial Expression
Growth in bacteria
  Bacterial resistance: Ampicillin, 100 μg/mL
  Growth temperature: 37°C
  Growth strain: DH5alpha
  Copy number: High Copy
Gene/Insert
  Gene/Insert name: LetB
  Species: E. coli
  Mutation: LetB(43-877; V247N)-6xHis
  Cloning method: Gibson Cloning
Terms and licenses: Academic/Nonprofit Terms; Industry Terms: Not Available to Industry
Depositor comments: Please visit https://www.biorxiv.org/content/10.1101/748145v1 for bioRxiv preprint.
How to cite: pBEL1808 was a gift from Gira Bhabha & Damian Ekiert (Addgene plasmid # 139912 ; http://n2t.net/addgene:139912 ; RRID:Addgene_139912)
