[The description below was written by a language model from this plasmid's Addgene catalogue record and pLannotate feature annotations shown in this document.]
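Description:
pBEL1808 is a bacterial expression plasmid built on the pET21a backbone for producing a point mutant of the Escherichia coli protein LetB (also annotated as YebT). The insert, introduced by Gibson cloning, encodes residues 43–877 of LetB carrying the V247N substitution, followed by a C-terminal 6xHis tag for affinity purification. The His tag is stated in the catalogue entry but is not called out separately in the feature table. The yebT coding sequence sits downstream of a T7 promoter with an adjacent lac operator and upstream of a T7 terminator. Transcription therefore depends on T7 RNA polymerase supplied by the host and is held off by the lac repressor, encoded by the plasmid's own lacI gene under its native promoter, until relieved by IPTG or lactose.

The plasmid is maintained through a ColE1/pBR322-type origin accompanied by the bom site and the rop gene, and it is selected with ampicillin via the β-lactamase gene and its promoter. The catalogue lists it as high copy, although rop normally moderates copy number. An f1 origin allows single-stranded DNA production. The annotation software also reports residual backbone elements, including tetracycline-resistance gene fragments, a short T7 gene 10-derived fragment, a loxP site and a multiple cloning site fragment. The record assigns no functional role to any of these.

LetB is described as part of a transport pathway contributing to membrane integrity, possibly spanning the periplasm. The associated study concerns a lipid transport tunnel across the bacterial envelope, so this construct most likely serves to express and purify the V247N variant for comparison with wild-type protein. The record does not state the specific rationale for this mutation.
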