Features (pLannotate 1.2.2; 19 found; start..end, strand, type, name):
    602..679     -  promoter       lacI promoter: lacI
    687..966     -  CDS            TcR (fragment): tetracycline efflux protein; tet; confers resistance to tetracycline
    988..1006    +  promoter       T7 promoter: promoter for bacteriophage T7 RNA polymerase
   1007..1031    +  protein_bind   lac operator: The lac repressor binds to the lac operator to inhibit transcription in E. coli. This inhibition can be relieved by adding lactose or isopropyl-β-D-thiogalactopyranoside (IPTG). lac repressor encoded by lacI
   1088..3592    +  CDS            yebT: YEBT_ECOLI - Experimental evidence at protein level: Swiss-Prot protein existence level 1. Component of a transport pathway that contributes to membrane integrity (PubMed:27795327). May directly span the intermembrane space, facilitating the transport of substrates across the periplasm (Probable). From Escherichia coli (strain K12).
   3642..3691    +  CDS            SET1 (fragment): solubility-enhancement tag derived from T7 phage gene 10B
   3699..3746    +  terminator     T7 terminator: transcription terminator for bacteriophage T7 RNA polymerase
   3783..4211    +  rep_origin     f1 ori (sequence partly withheld): f1 bacteriophage origin of replication; arrow indicates direction of (+) strand synthesis
   4313..4346    +  protein_bind   loxP: Cre-mediated recombination occurs in the 8-bp core sequence (GCATACAT). Cre recombinase
   4376..4394    +  misc_feature   MCS (fragment): pBluescript multiple cloning site
   4425..4529    +  promoter       AmpR promoter: bla
   4530..5390    +  CDS            AmpR: β-lactamase; bla; confers resistance to ampicillin, carbenicillin, and related antibiotics
   5561..6149    +  rep_origin     ori: high-copy-number ColE1/pMB1/pBR322/pUC origin of replication
   6335..6474    -  misc_feature   bom: basis of mobility region from pBR322
   6576..6767    -  CDS            rop: Rop protein, which maintains plasmids at low copy number; rop
   6784..7164    +  CDS            YPB1_ECOLX: Protein predicted: Swiss-Prot protein existence level 4. From Escherichia coli.
   7236..7527    -  CDS            TcR (fragment): tetracycline efflux protein; tet; confers resistance to tetracycline
   7542..7563    -  protein_bind   CAP binding site: CAP binding activates transcription in the presence of cAMP. E. coli catabolite activator protein
   7576..601     -  CDS            lacI (across the origin): lac repressor; lacI; The lac repressor binds to the lac operator to inhibit transcription in E. coli. This inhibition can be relieved by adding lactose or isopropyl-β-D-thiogalactopyranoside (IPTG).
>Addgene plasmid #139912 | pBEL1808 | addgene full sequence | sequence record 309771 | Addgene NGS Result
AGCCAGCCAGACGCAGACGCGCCGAGACAGAACTTAATGGGCCCGCTAACAGCGCGATTTGCTGGTGACC
CAATGCGACCAGATGCTCCACGCCCAGTCGCGTACCGTCTTCATGGGAGAAAATAATACTGTTGATGGGT
GTCTGGTCAGAGACATCAAGAAATAACGCCGGAACATTAGTGCAGGCAGCTTCCACAGCAATGGCATCCT
GGTCATCCAGCGGATAGTTAATGATCAGCCCACTGACGCGTTGCGCGAGAAGATTGTGCACCGCCGCTTT
ACAGGCTTCGACGCCGCTTCGTTCTACCATCGACACCACCACGCTGGCACCCAGTTGATCGGCGCGAGAT
TTAATCGCCGCGACAATTTGCGACGGCGCGTGCAGGGCCAGACTGGAGGTGGCAACGCCAATCAGCAACG
ACTGTTTGCCCGCCAGTTGTTGTGCCACGCGGTTGGGAATGTAATTCAGCTCCGCCATCGCCGCTTCCAC
TTTTTCCCGCGTTTTCGCAGAAACGTGGCTGGCCTGGTTCACCACGCGGGAAACGGTCTGATAAGAGACA
CCGGCATACTCTGCGACATCGTATAACGTTACTGGTTTCACATTCACCACCCTGAATTGACTCTCTTCCG
GGCGCTATCATGCCATACCGCGAAAGGTTTTGCGCCATTCGATGGTGTCCGGGATCTCGACGCTCTCCCT
TATGCGACTCCTGCATTAGGAAGCAGCCCAGTAGTAGGTTGAGGCCGTTGAGCACCGCCGCCGCAAGGAA
TGGTGCATGCAAGGAGATGGCGCCCAACAGTCCCCCGGCCACGGGGCCTGCCACCATACCCACGCCGAAA
CAAGCGCTCATGAGCCCGAAGTGGCGAGCCCGATCTTCCCCATCGGTGATGTCGGCGATATAGGCGCCAG
CAACCGCACCTGTGGCGCCGGTGATGCCGGCCACGATGCGTCCGGCGTAGAGGATCGAGATCTCGATCCC
GCGAAATTAATACGACTCACTATAGGGGAATTGTGAGCGGATAACAATTCCCCTCTAGAAATAATTTTGT
TTAACTTTGGCCCAGGCGGCCAGGAGGGTCTCACATGCAGGACCGGGGTAATACCGTCACCATCGACTTT
ATGTCGGCGGATGGTATTGTTCCAGGCCGTACGCCTGTTCGTTATCAGGGCGTTGAAGTCGGAACAGTGC
AGGATATCAGCCTCAGCGACGATCTTCGTAAGATTGAAGTCAAGGTCAGCATCAAGTCCGATATGAAAGA
TGCGCTGCGCGAAGAGACTCAGTTCTGGCTGGTGACGCCAAAAGCATCGTTGGCAGGTGTCTCCGGGCTG
GACGCCCTCGTCGGTGGGAACTATATCGGCATGATGCCGGGTAAAGGTAAAGAGCAGGATCACTTTGTCG
CACTCGATACCCAACCGAAATATCGGCTGGACAATGGCGATCTGATGATCCACCTGCAAGCCCCCGATCT
CGGTTCGCTGAACAGCGGTTCATTGGTCTATTTCCGCAAGATCCCGGTGGGAAAAGTCTACGACTATGCC
ATCAATCCCAACAAGCAAGGCGTGGTGATTGATGTCCTGATCGAGCGGCGTTTTACCGATCTGGTGAAAA
AAGGTAGCCGTTTCTGGAACGTTTCCGGCGTTGATGCCAACGTCAGTATCAGTGGCGCGAAGGTGAAACT
GGAAAGCCTGGCGGCACTGAATAACGGTGCGATTGCCTTCGATTCACCAGAAGAGTCGAAACCTGCCGAG
GCGGAAGATACCTTTGGTCTGTATGAAGATCTGGCCCACAGCCAGCGTGGCGTAATAATAAAACTGGAAC
TGCCGAGTGGGGCCGGATTAACCGCCGACTCGACGCCGTTAATGTATCAGGGGCTGGAAGTCGGACAGCT
GACTAAACTGGATTTAAATCCTGGTGGTAAAGTCACAGGGGAAATGACCGTTGATCCCAGCGTCGTTACC
CTGCTTCGTGAAAATACCCGCATCGAATTACGCAACCCGAAATTATCCCTTAGCGATGCTAATCTCAGCG
CCCTGCTGACCGGCAAAACCTTCGAGCTGGTGCCCGGCGATGGCGAGCCACGCAAAGAGTTCGTTGTTGT
GCCAGGCGAAAAAGCACTGCTGCATGAACCTGATGTTCTGACGCTGACCCTGACCGCGCCGGAAAGTTAC
GGTATTGATGCGGGTCAGCCGCTCATTCTTCACGGCGTGCAGGTAGGCCAGGTTATCGATCGTAAACTCA
CCAGCAAAGGCGTCACCTTTACCGTCGCCATCGAGCCTCAGCATCGCGAACTGGTAAAAGGCGATAGCAA
ATTTGTCGTCAACAGCCGTGTCGATGTGAAGGTGGGGCTGGATGGCGTTGAGTTTCTCGGTGCCAGCGCC
TCAGAATGGATCAATGGCGGGATACGTATTCTGCCGGGCGATAAAGGTGAGATGAAAGCCAGCTATCCAC
TGTATGCCAATTTGGAAAAAGCGCTGGAGAACAGCCTTAGCGATTTACCCACCACAACCGTGAGTTTGAG
TGCAGAGACGCTGCCGGATGTGCAGGCAGGATCGGTAGTGCTGTACCGTAAATTTGAAGTTGGTGAAGTG
ATTACCGTGCGTCCGCGAGCTAACGCGTTTGATATCGATCTGCATATTAAGCCGGAGTATCGCAACCTTC
TGACCAGCAATAGCGTGTTCTGGGCAGAAGGCGGGGCGAAAGTTCAGCTGAATGGTAGTGGTCTGACCGT
ACAGGCATCCCCGCTCTCCAGAGCATTAAAGGGAGCCATTAGCTTCGACAACCTCAGCGGTGCCAGCGCC
AGTCAGCGTAAAGGCGATAAGCGTATTCTGTATGCTTCCGAAACAGCGGCCCGTGCGGTTGGCGGGCAGA
TTACGCTTCACGCTTTCGATGCCGGAAAACTGGCGGTCGGGATGCCAATTCGCTATCTCGGTATTGATAT
CGGGCAAATCCAGACGCTGGATCTGATTACCGCACGCAATGAAGTACAGGCAAAGGCGGTACTTTACCCG
GAATATGTCCAGACCTTTGCTCGCGGTGGTACGCGCTTCTCAGTGGTCACACCGCAAATTTCGGCAGCTG
GCGTTGAGCATCTTGATACTATCCTCCAGCCGTATATCAACGTCGAACCAGGCCGGGGCAATCCTCGCCG
CGACTTTGAATTACAAGAGGCCACCATTACTGATTCGCGTTACCTGGATGGCTTAAGCATTATTGTTGAA
GCGCCGGAAGCCGGTTCGTTAGGCATCGGTACGCCTGTGCTGTTCCGTGGTCTGGAAGTCGGTACGGTTA
CAGGAATGACGCTGGGGACATTGTCAGATCGCGTGATGATTGCGATGCGCATCAGTAAACGCTATCAACA
CCTGGTGCGTAACAATTCCGTCTTCTGGTTGGCATCGGGTTACAGTCTGGACTTTGGTCTGACGGGCGGC
GTAGTGAAAACCGGCACCTTTAACCAGTTTATCCGTGGCGGCATCGCCTTCGCCACGCCTCCGGGTACGC
CACTGGCACCGAAAGCCCAGGAAGGCAAACACTTCCTGTTGCAGGAAAGTGAACCGAAAGAGTGGCGTGA
ATGGGGAACTGCGCTTCCCAAAGGCGAGACCCATCACCACCATCACCATTAAGGCCAGGCCGGCCGATCC
GGCTGCTAACAAAGCCCGAAAGGAAGCTGAGTTGGCTGCTGCCACCGCTGAGCAATAACTAGCATAACCC
CTTGGGGCCTCTAAACGGGTCTTGAGGGGTTTTTTGCTGAAAGGAGGAACTATATCCGGATTGGCGAATG
GG
[124 nt withheld, positions 3783-3906]
C
[91 nt withheld, positions 3908-3998]
A
[49 nt withheld, positions 4000-4048]
CCTTTGACGTTGGAGTCCACGTTCTTT
[37 nt withheld, positions 4076-4112]
ACCCTATCTCGGTCTATTCTTTTGATTTATAAGGGATTTTGCCGATTTCGGCCTATTGGTTAAAAAATGA
GCTGATTTAACAAAAATTTAACGCGAATTTTAACAAAATATTAACGCTTACAATTTAGGTGGCACTTTTC
GGGGAACGACGACCTGCAGCCAAGCTAGCTTGGCTGGACGTAAACTCCTCTTCAGACCTAATAACTTCGT
ATAGCATACATTATACGAAGTTATATTAAGGGTTATTGAATATGATCGGAATTGGGCTGCAGGAATTCGA
TAGCTTGGCTGCAGGTCGACCTCGAGGATGTGCGCGGAACCCCTATTTGTTTATTTTTCTAAATACATTC
AAATATGTATCCGCTCATGAGACAATAACCCTGATAAATGCTTCAATAATATTGAAAAAGGAAGAGTATG
AGTATTCAACATTTCCGTGTCGCCCTTATTCCCTTTTTTGCGGCATTTTGCCTTCCTGTTTTTGCTCACC
CAGAAACGCTGGTGAAAGTAAAAGATGCTGAAGATCAGTTGGGTGCACGAGTGGGTTACATCGAACTGGA
TCTCAACAGCGGTAAGATCCTTGAGAGTTTTCGCCCCGAAGAACGTTTTCCAATGATGAGCACTTTTAAA
GTTCTGCTATGTGGCGCGGTATTATCCCGTATTGACGCCGGGCAAGAGCAACTCGGTCGCCGCATACACT
ATTCTCAGAATGACTTGGTTGAGTACTCACCAGTCACAGAAAAGCATCTTACGGATGGCATGACAGTAAG
AGAATTATGCAGTGCTGCCATAACCATGAGTGATAACACTGCGGCCAACTTACTTCTGACAACGATCGGA
GGACCGAAGGAGCTAACCGCTTTTTTGCACAACATGGGGGATCATGTAACTCGCCTTGATCGTTGGGAAC
CGGAGCTGAATGAAGCCATACCAAACGACGAGCGTGACACCACGATGCCTGCAGCAATGGCAACAACGTT
GCGCAAACTATTAACTGGCGAACTACTTACTCTAGCTTCCCGGCAACAATTAATAGACTGGATGGAGGCG
GATAAAGTTGCAGGACCACTTCTGCGCTCGGCCCTTCCGGCTGGCTGGTTTATTGCTGATAAATCTGGAG
CCGGTGAGCGTGGCTCTCGCGGTATCATTGCAGCACTGGGGCCAGATGGTAAGCCCTCCCGTATCGTAGT
TATCTACACGACGGGGAGTCAGGCAACTATGGATGAACGAAATAGACAGATCGCTGAGATAGGTGCCTCA
CTGATTAAGCATTGGTAACTGTCAGACCAAGTTTACTCATATATACTTTAGATTGATTTAAAACTTCATT
TTTAATTTAAAAGGATCTAGGTGAAGATCCTTTTTGATAATCTCATGACCAAAATCCCTTAACGTGAGTT
TTCGTTCCACTGAGCGTCAGACCCCGTAGAAAAGATCAAAGGATCTTCTTGAGATCCTTTTTTTCTGCGC
GTAATCTGCTGCTTGCAAACAAAAAAACCACCGCTACCAGCGGTGGTTTGTTTGCCGGATCAAGAGCTAC
CAACTCTTTTTCCGAAGGTAACTGGCTTCAGCAGAGCGCAGATACCAAATACTGTCCTTCTAGTGTAGCC
GTAGTTAGGCCACCACTTCAAGAACTCTGTAGCACCGCCTACATACCTCGCTCTGCTAATCCTGTTACCA
GTGGCTGCTGCCAGTGGCGATAAGTCGTGTCTTACCGGGTTGGACTCAAGACGATAGTTACCGGATAAGG
CGCAGCGGTCGGGCTGAACGGGGGGTTCGTGCACACAGCCCAGCTTGGAGCGAACGACCTACACCGAACT
GAGATACCTACAGCGTGAGCTATGAGAAAGCGCCACGCTTCCCGAAGGGAGAAAGGCGGACAGGTATCCG
GTAAGCGGCAGGGTCGGAACAGGAGAGCGCACGAGGGAGCTTCCAGGGGGAAACGCCTGGTATCTTTATA
GTCCTGTCGGGTTTCGCCACCTCTGACTTGAGCGTCGATTTTTGTGATGCTCGTCAGGGGGGCGGAGCCT
ATGGAAAAACGCCAGCAACGCGGCCTTTTTACGGTTCCTGGCCTTTTGCTGGCCTTTTGCTCACATGTTC
TTTCCTGCGTTATCCCCTGATTCTGTGGATAACCGTATTACCGCCTTTGAGTGAGCTGATACCGCTCGCC
GCAGCCGAACGACCGAGCGCAGCGAGTCAGTGAGCGAGGAAGCGGAAGAGCGCCTGATGCGGTATTTTCT
CCTTACGCATCTGTGCGGTATTTCACACCGCAATGGTGCACTCTCAGTACAATCTGCTCTGATGCCGCAT
AGTTAAGCCAGTATACACTCCGCTATCGCTACGTGACTGGGTCATGGCTGCGCCCCGACACCCGCCAACA
CCCGCTGACGCGCCCTGACGGGCTTGTCTGCTCCCGGCATCCGCTTACAGACAAGCTGTGACCGTCTCCG
GGAGCTGCATGTGTCAGAGGTTTTCACCGTCATCACCGAAACGCGCGAGGCAGCTGCGGTAAAGCTCATC
AGCGTGGTCGTGAAGCGATTCACAGATGTCTGCCTGTTCATCCGCGTCCAGCTCGTTGAGTTTCTCCAGA
AGCGTTAATGTCTGGCTTCTGATAAAGCGGGCCATGTTAAGGGCGGTTTTTTCCTGTTTGGTCACTGATG
CCTCCGTGTAAGGGGGATTTCTGTTCATGGGGGTAATGATACCGATGAAACGAGAGAGGATGCTCACGAT
ACGGGTTACTGATGATGAACATGCCCGGTTACTGGAACGTTGTGAGGGTAAACAACTGGCGGTATGGATG
CGGCGGGACCAGAGAAAAATCACTCAGGGTCAATGCCAGCGCTTCGTTAATACAGATGTAGGTGTTCCAC
AGGGTAGCCAGCAGCATCCTGCGATGCAGATCCGGAACATAATGGTGCAGGGCGCTGACTTCCGCGTTTC
CAGACTTTACGAAACACGGAAACCGAAGACCATTCATGTTGTTGCTCAGGTCGCAGACGTTTTGCAGCAG
CAGTCGCTTCACGTTCGCTCGCGTATCGGTGATTCATTCTGCTAACCAGTAAGGCAACCCCGCCAGCCTA
GCCGGGTCCTCAACGACAGGAGCACGATCATGCGCACCCGTGGGGCCGCCATGCCGGCGATAATGGCCTG
CTTCTCGCCGAAACGTTTGGTGGCGGGACCAGTGACGAAGGCTTGAGCGAGGGCGTGCAAGATTCCGAAT
ACCGCAAGCGACAGGCCGATCATCGTCGCGCTCCAGCGAAAGCGGTCCTCGCCGAAAATGACCCAGAGCG
CTGCCGGCACCTGTCCTACGAGTTGCATGATAAAGAAGACAGTCATAAGTGCGGCGACGATAGTCATGCC
CCGCGCCCACCGGAAGGAGCTGACTGGGTTGAAGGCTCTCAAGGGCATCGGTCGAGATCCCGGTGCCTAA
TGAGTGAGCTAACTTACATTAATTGCGTTGCGCTCACTGCCCGCTTTCCAGTCGGGAAACCTGTCGTGCC
AGCTGCATTAATGAATCGGCCAACGCGCGGGGAGAGGCGGTTTGCGTATTGGGCGCCAGGGTGGTTTTTC
TTTTCACCAGTGAGACGGGCAACAGCTGATTGCCCTTCACCGCCTGGCCCTGAGAGAGTTGCAGCAAGCG
GTCCACGCTGGTTTGCCCCAGCAGGCGAAAATCCTGTTTGATGGTGGTTAACGGCGGGATATAACATGAG
CTGTCTTCGGTATCGTCGTATCCCACTACCGAGATATCCGCACCAACGCGCAGCCCGGACTCGGTAATGG
CGCGCATTGCGCCCAGCGCCATCTGATCGTTGGCAACCAGCATCGCAGTGGGAACGATGCCCTCATTCAG
CATTTGCATGGTTTGTTGAAAACCGGACATGGCACTCCAGTCGCCTTCCCGTTCCGCTATCGGCTGAATT
TGATTGCGAGTGAGATATTTATGCC
